>Addgene plasmid #106334 | pENTR4-EGFP_opt | addgene full sequence | sequence record 203176 | Addgene NGS Result
CAAATAATGATTTTATTTTGACTGATAGTGACCTGTTCGTTGCAACAAATTGATGAGCAATGCTTTTTTA
TAATGCCAACTTTGTACAAAAAAGCAGGCTCCACCATGGTGAGCAAGGGCGAGGAGCTGTTCACCGGGGT
GGTGCCCATCCTGGTCGAGCTGGACGGCGACGTAAACGGCCACAAGTTCAGCGTGTCCGGCGAGGGCGAG
GGCGATGCCACCTACGGCAAGCTGACCCTGAAGTTCATCTGCACCACCGGCAAGCTGCCCGTGCCCTGGC
CCACCCTCGTGACCACCCTGACCTACGGCGTGCAGTGCTTCAGCCGCTACCCCGACCACATGAAGCAGCA
CGACTTCTTCAAGTCCGCCATGCCCGAAGGCTACGTCCAGGAGCGCACCATCTTCTTCAAGGACGACGGC
AACTACAAGACCCGCGCCGAGGTGAAGTTCGAGGGCGACACCCTGGTGAACCGCATCGAGCTGAAGGGCA
TCGACTTCAAGGAGGACGGCAACATCCTGGGGCACAAGCTGGAGTACAACTACAACAGCCACAACGTCTA
TATCATGGCCGACAAGCAGAAGAACGGCATCAAGGTGAACTTCAAGATCCGCCACAACATCGAGGACGGC
AGCGTGCAGCTCGCCGACCACTACCAGCAGAACACCCCCATCGGCGACGGCCCCGTGCTGCTGCCCGACA
ACCACTACCTGAGCACCCAGTCCGCCCTGAGCAAAGACCCCAACGAGAAGCGCGATCACATGGTCCTGCT
GGAGTTCGTGACCGCCGCCGGGATCACTCTCGGCATGGACGAGCTGTACAAGTAGACCCAGCTTTCTTGT
ACAAAGTTGGCATTATAAGAAAGCATTGCTTATCAATTTGTTGCAACGAACAGGTCACTATCAGTCAAAA
TAAAATCATTATTTGCCATCCAGCTGATATCCCCTATAGTGAGTCGTATTACATGGTCATAGCTGTTTCC
TGGCAGCTCTGGCCCGTGTCTCAAAATCTCTGATGTTACATTGCACAAGATAAAAATATATCATCATGAA
CAATAAAACTGTCTGCTTACATAAACAGTAATACAAGGGGTGTTATGAGCCATATTCAACGGGAAACGTC
GAGGCCGCGATTAAATTCCAACATGGATGCTGATTTATATGGGTATAAATGGGCTCGCGATAATGTCGGG
CAATCAGGTGCGACAATCTATCGCTTGTATGGGAAGCCCGATGCGCCAGAGTTGTTTCTGAAACATGGCA
AAGGTAGCGTTGCCAATGATGTTACAGATGAGATGGTCAGACTAAACTGGCTGACGGAATTTATGCCTCT
TCCGACCATCAAGCATTTTATCCGTACTCCTGATGATGCATGGTTACTCACCACTGCGATCCCCGGAAAA
ACAGCATTCCAGGTATTAGAAGAATATCCTGATTCAGGTGAAAATATTGTTGATGCGCTGGCAGTGTTCC
TGCGCCGGTTGCATTCGATTCCTGTTTGTAATTGTCCTTTTAACAGCGATCGCGTATTTCGTCTCGCTCA
GGCGCAATCACGAATGAATAACGGTTTGGTTGATGCGAGTGATTTTGATGACGAGCGTAATGGCTGGCCT
GTTGAACAAGTCTGGAAAGAAATGCATAAACTTTTGCCATTCTCACCGGATTCAGTCGTCACTCATGGTG
ATTTCTCACTTGATAACCTTATTTTTGACGAGGGGAAATTAATAGGTTGTATTGATGTTGGACGAGTCGG
AATCGCAGACCGATACCAGGATCTTGCCATCCTATGGAACTGCCTCGGTGAGTTTTCTCCTTCATTACAG
AAACGGCTTTTTCAAAAATATGGTATTGATAATCCTGATATGAATAAATTGCAGTTTCATTTGATGCTCG
ATGAGTTTTTCTAATCAGAATTGGTTAATTGGTTGTAACACTGGCAGAGCATTACGCTGACTTGACGGGA
CGGCGCAAGCTCATGACCAAAATCCCTTAACGTGAGTTACGCGTCGTTCCACTGAGCGTCAGACCCCGTA
GAAAAGATCAAAGGATCTTCTTGAGATCCTTTTTTTCTGCGCGTAATCTGCTGCTTGCAAACAAAAAAAC
CACCGCTACCAGCGGTGGTTTGTTTGCCGGATCAAGAGCTACCAACTCTTTTTCCGAAGGTAACTGGCTT
CAGCAGAGCGCAGATACCAAATACTGTTCTTCTAGTGTAGCCGTAGTTAGGCCACCACTTCAAGAACTCT
GTAGCACCGCCTACATACCTCGCTCTGCTAATCCTGTTACCAGTGGCTGCTGCCAGTGGCGATAAGTCGT
GTCTTACCGGGTTGGACTCAAGACGATAGTTACCGGATAAGGCGCAGCGGTCGGGCTGAACGGGGGGTTC
GTGCACACAGCCCAGCTTGGAGCGAACGACCTACACCGAACTGAGATACCTACAGCGTGAGCTATGAGAA
AGCGCCACGCTTCCCGAAGGGAGAAAGGCGGACAGGTATCCGGTAAGCGGCAGGGTCGGAACAGGAGAGC
GCACGAGGGAGCTTCCAGGGGGAAACGCCTGGTATCTTTATAGTCCTGTCGGGTTTCGCCACCTCTGACT
TGAGCGTCGATTTTTGTGATGCTCGTCAGGGGGGCGGAGCCTATGGAAAAACGCCAGCAACGCGGCCTTT
TTACGGTTCCTGGCCTTTTGCTGGCCTTTTGCTCACATGTTCTTTCCTGCGTTATCCCCTGATTCTGTGG
ATAACCGTATTACCGCCTTTGAGTGAGCTGATACCGCTCGCCGCAGCCGAACGACCGAGCGCAGCGAGTC
AGTGAGCGAGGAAGCGGAAGAGCGCCCAATACGCAAACCGCCTCTCCCCGCGCGTTGGCCGATTCATTAA
TGCAGCTGGCACGACAGGTTTCCCGACTGGAAAGCGGGCAGTGAGCGCAACGCAATTAATACGCGTACCG
CTAGCCAGGAAGAGTTTGTAGAAACGCAAAAAGGCCATCCGTCAGGATGGCCTTCTGCTTAGTTTGATGC
CTGGCAGTTTATGGCGGGCGTCCTGCCCGCCACCCTCCGGGCCGTTGCTTCACAACGTTCAAATCCGCTC
CCGGCGGATTTGTCCTACTCAGGAGAGCGTTCACCGACAAACAACAGATAAAACGAAAGGCCCAGTCTTC
CGACTGAGCCTTTCGTTTTATTTGATGCCTGGCAGTTCCCTACTCTCGCGTTAACGCTAGCATGGATGTT
TTCCCAGTCACGACGTTGTAAAACGACGGCCAGTCTTAAGCTCGGGCCC
Features (pLannotate 1.2.2; 10 found; start..end, strand, type, name):
      1..100     +  protein_bind   attL1: mutant version of attL; recombination site for the Gateway® LR reaction LR Clonase™
    106..822     +  CDS            EGFP: EGFP is a basic (constitutively fluorescent) green fluorescent protein published in 1996, derived from Aequorea victoria. It is reported to be a rapidly-maturing weak dimer with moderate acid sensitivity.
    826..925     -  protein_bind   attL2: mutant version of attL; recombination site for the Gateway® LR reaction LR Clonase™
    943..961     -  promoter       T7 promoter: promoter for bacteriophage T7 RNA polymerase
   1095..1904    +  CDS            KanR: aminoglycoside phosphotransferase; aph(3')-Ia; confers resistance to kanamycin in bacteria or G418 (Geneticin®) in eukaryotes
   2051..2639    +  rep_origin     ori: high-copy-number ColE1/pMB1/pBR322/pUC origin of replication
   2822..2914    +  CDS            lacI (fragment): lac repressor; lacI; The lac repressor binds to the lac operator to inhibit transcription in E. coli. This inhibition can be relieved by adding lactose or isopropyl-β-D-thiogalactopyranoside (IPTG).
   2969..2996    -  terminator     rrnB T2 terminator: transcription terminator T2 from the E. coli rrnB gene
   3128..3171    +  terminator     rrnB T1 terminator: Escherichia coli rrnB; transcription terminator T1 from the E. coli rrnB gene
   3218..3254    -  CDS            lacZα (fragment): LacZα fragment of β-galactosidase; lacZ fragment
