[The description below was written by a language model from this plasmid's Addgene catalogue record and pLannotate feature annotations shown in this document.]
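Description:
pENTR4-EGFP_opt is a Gateway entry clone built on the Invitrogen pENTR4 backbone, about 3.3 kb in the sequenced record. It carries a synthetic EGFP open reading frame recoded for efficient gene synthesis without changing the amino acid sequence. The plasmid is propagated in E. coli under kanamycin selection, conferred by an aph(3')-Ia aminoglycoside phosphotransferase gene, and replicates from a ColE1/pUC-type origin. The feature annotation describes this origin as high-copy, whereas the catalogue entry lists the plasmid as low copy, and the record does not resolve this discrepancy.

The EGFP coding sequence sits directly between attL1 and attL2, the recombination sites used by LR Clonase to transfer an insert directionally into any attR-containing destination vector. No promoter is annotated upstream of EGFP within the att-flanked cassette, which is typical of entry clones. Although the catalogue lists mammalian and bacterial expression as vector types, expression would depend on the promoter, tags and other elements supplied by the chosen destination vector. The rrnB T1 and T2 terminators lie upstream of attL1, where they insulate the insert from read-through transcription originating in the backbone. A T7 promoter lies just beyond attL2 on the reverse strand, pointing back toward the insert. Short lacI and lacZα fragments are also detected and appear to be non-functional backbone remnants.

The construct serves as a source of EGFP for Gateway recombination. A likely application is generating fluorescent control or reporter expression plasmids alongside other entry clones from the same collection, though the record does not specify particular downstream uses.
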