Addgene plasmid #106334: pENTR4-EGFP_opt
Purpose: Gateway Entry vector for EGFP (codon optimized for efficient gene synthesis)
Depositing lab: Thomas Tuschl. Depositing organization: Rockefeller University. Publication: DND1 maintains germline stem cells via recruitment of the CCR4-NOT complex to target mRNAs. Yamaji M, Jishage M, Meyer C, Suryawanshi H, Der E, Yamaji M, Garzia A, Morozov P, Manickavel S, McFarland HL, Roeder RG, Hafner M, Tuschl T. Nature. 2017 Mar 23;543(7646):568-572. doi: 10.1038/nature21690. Epub 2017 Mar 15. PubMed 28297718.
Backbone
  Vector backbone: pENTR4
  Backbone manufacturer: Invitrogen
  Vector type: Mammalian Expression, Bacterial Expression ; Gateway entry vector
Growth in bacteria
  Bacterial resistance: Kanamycin, 50 μg/mL
  Growth temperature: 37°C
  Growth strain: DH5alpha
  Copy number: Low Copy
Gene/Insert
  Gene/Insert name: EGFP (alt name: EGFPopt)
  Species: Synthetic
  Mutation: codon optimized for gene synthesis without affecting amino acid sequence
  Cloning method: Gateway Cloning
Terms and licenses: Academic/Nonprofit Terms; Industry Terms: Not Available to Industry
How to cite: pENTR4-EGFP_opt was a gift from Thomas Tuschl (Addgene plasmid # 106334 ; http://n2t.net/addgene:106334 ; RRID:Addgene_106334)
